>Addgene plasmid #181856 | pcDNA3.1(+)-FluoSTEP-AktAR | addgene full sequence | sequence record 362780 | Addgene NGS Result
TTAAGCTACAACAAGGCAAGGCTTGACCGACAATTGCATGAAGAATCTGCTTAGGGTTAGGCGTTTTGCG
CTGCTTCGCGATGTACGGGCCAGATATACGCGTTGACATTGATTATTGACTAGTTATTAATAGTAATCAA
TTACGGGGTCATTAGTTCATAGCCCATATATGGAGTTCCGCGTTACATAACTTACGGTAAATGGCCCGCC
TGGCTGACCGCCCAACGACCCCCGCCCATTGACGTCAATAATGACGTATGTTCCCATAGTAACGCCAATA
GGGACTTTCCATTGACGTCAATGGGTGGAGTATTTACGGTAAACTGCCCACTTGGCAGTACATCAAGTGT
ATCATATGCCAAGTACGCCCCCTATTGACGTCAATGACGGTAAATGGCCCGCCTGGCATTATGCCCAGTA
CATGACCTTATGGGACTTTCCTACTTGGCAGTACATCTACGTATTAGTCATCGCTATTACCATGGTGATG
CGGTTTTGGCAGTACATCAATGGGCGTGGATAGCGGTTTGACTCACGGGGATTTCCAAGTCTCCACCCCA
TTGACGTCAATGGGAGTTTGTTTTGGCACCAAAATCAACGGGACTTTCCAAAATGTCGTAACAACTCCGC
CCCATTGACGCAAATGGGCGGTAGGCGTGTACGGTGGGAGGTCTATATAAGCAGAGCTCTCTGGCTAACT
AGAGAACCCACTGCTTACTGGCTTATCGAAATTAATACGACTCACTATAGGGAGACCCAAGCTGGCTAGC
GTTTAAACTTAAGCTTGGATGGTGTCTAAGGGCGAAGAGCTGATCAAGGAAAATATGCGTATGAAGGTGG
TCATGGAAGGTTCGGTCAACGGCCACCAATTCAAATGCACAGGTGAAGGAGAAGGCAATCCGTACATGGG
AACTCAAACCATGAGGATCACAGTCATCGAGGGAGGACCCCTGCCATTTGCCTTTGACATTCTTGCCACG
TCGTTCATGTATGGCAGCCGTACTTTTATCAAGTACCCGAAAGGCATTCCTGATTTCTTTAAACAGTCCT
TTCCTGAGGGTTTTACTTGGGAAAGAGTTACGAGATACGAAGATGGTGGAGTCGTCACCGTCATGCAGGA
CACCAGCCTTGAGGATGGCTGTCTCGTTTACCACGTCCAAGTCAGAGGGGTAAACTTTCCCTCCAATGGT
CCCGTGATGCAGAAGAAGACCAAGGGTTGGGAGCCTAATACAGAGATGATGTATCCAGCAGATGGTGGTC
TGAGGGGATACACTCATATGGCACTGAAAGTTGATGGTGGTGGCCATCTGTCTTGCTCTTTCGTAACAAC
TTACAGGTCAAAAAAGACCGTCGGGAACATCAAGATGCCCGGTATCCATGCCGTTGATCACCGCCTGGAA
AGGTTAGAGGAAAGTGACAATGAAATGTTCGTAGTACAACGCGAAGTCGCAGTTGCCAAGTTCGCCGGGC
TTGGTGGTGGGATGGACGAGCTGTACAAGCGCATGCATAAGTTTTCTCAAGAACAGATCGGCGAAAACAT
TGTGTGCAGGGTCATTTGTACCACGGGTCAAATTCCCATCCGAGATTTGTCAGCTGATATTTCACAAGTG
CTTAAGGAAAAACGATCCATAAAGAAAGTTTGGACATTTGGTAGAAACCCAGCCTGTGACTATCATTTAG
GAAACATTTCAAGACTGTCAAATAAGCATTTCCAAATACTACTAGGAGAAGACGGTAACCTTTTATTGAA
TGACATTTCCACTAATGGGACCTGGTTAAATGGGCAAAAAGTCGAGAAGAACAGCAATCAGTTACTGTCT
CAAGGTGATGAAATAACCGTTGGTGTAGGCGTGGAATCAGATATTTTATCTCTGGTCATTTTCATAAACG
ACAAATTTAAGCAGTGCCTCGAGCAGAACAAAGTTGATCGCTCTGCAGGTAAGCCAGGCAGCGGCGAGGG
CAGCACCAAGGGCCTGGTCGACCCTCGTCCGCGCTCGTGCACCTGGCCGGACCCCAGGCCGGAGTTTGGA
GGTACCGGCGGCAGTGAACTTATGTCCAAAGGAGAAGAACTGTTTACCGGTGTTGTGCCAATTTTGGTTG
AACTCGATGGTGATGTCAACGGACATAAGTTCTCAGTGAGAGGCGAAGGAGAAGGTGACGCCACCATTGG
AAAATTGACTCTTAAATTCATCTGTACTACTGGTAAACTTCCTGTACCATGGCCGACTCTCGTAACAACG
CTTACGTACGGAGTTCAGTGCTTTTCGAGATACCCAGACCATATGAAAAGACATGACTTTTTTAAGTCGG
CTATGCCTGAAGGTTACGTGCAAGAAAGAACAATTTCGTTCAAAGATGATGGAAAATATAAAACTAGAGC
AGTTGTTAAATTTGAAGGAGATACTTTGGTTAACCGCATTGAACTGAAAGGAACAGATTTTAAAGAAGAT
GGTAATATTCTTGGACACAAACTCGAATACAATTTTAATAGTCATAACGTATACATCACTGCTGATAAGC
AAAAGAACGGAATTAAAGCGAATTTCACAGTACGCCATAATGTAGAAGATGGCAGTGTTCAACTTGCCGA
CCATTACCAACAAAACACCCCTATTGGAGACGGTCCGGTACTTCTTCCTGATAATCACTACCTCTCAACA
CAAACAGTCCTGAGCAAAGATCCAAATGAAAAAGGAACAGGTGGCGGCGGAAGTTAGTCTAGAGGGCCCG
TTTAAACCCGCTGATCAGCCTCGACTGTGCCTTCTAGTTGCCAGCCATCTGTTGTTTGCCCCTCCCCCGT
GCCTTCCTTGACCCTGGAAGGTGCCACTCCCACTGTCCTTTCCTAATAAAATGAGGAAATTGCATCGCAT
TGTCTGAGTAGGTGTCATTCTATTCTGGGGGGTGGGGTGGGGCAGGACAGCAAGGGGGAGGATTGGGAAG
ACAATAGCAGGCATGCTGGGGATGCGGTGGGCTCTATGGCTTCTGAGGCGGAAAGAACCAGCTGGGGCTC
TAGGGGGTATCCCC
[124 nt withheld, positions 3025-3148]
C
[91 nt withheld, positions 3150-3240]
A
[49 nt withheld, positions 3242-3290]
CCTTTGACGTTGGAGTCCACGTTCTTT
[37 nt withheld, positions 3318-3354]
ACCCTATCTCGGTCTATTCTTTTGATTTATAAGGGATTTTGCCGATTTCGGCCTATTGGTTAAAAAATGA
GCTGATTTAACAAAAATTTAACGCGAATTAATTCTGTGGAATGTGTGTCAGTTAGGGTGTGGAAAGTCCC
CAGGCTCCCCAGCAGGCAGAAGTATGCAAAGCATGCATCTCAATTAGTCAGCAACCAGGTGTGGAAAGTC
CCCAGGCTCCCCAGCAGGCAGAAGTATGCAAAGCATGCATCTCAATTAGTCAGCAACCATAGTCCCGCCC
CTAACTCCGCCCATCCCGCCCCTAACTCCGCCCAGTTCCGCCCATTCTCCGCCCCATGGCTGACTAATTT
TTTTTATTTATGCAGAGGCCGAGGCCGCCTCTGCCTCTGAGCTATTCCAGAAGTAGTGAGGAGGCTTTTT
TGGAGGCCTAGGCTTTTGCAAAAAGCTCCCGGGAGCTTATATATCCATTTTCGGATCTGATCAAGAGACA
GGATGAGGATCGTTTCGCATGATTGAACAAGATGGATTGCACGCAGGTTCTCCGGCCGCTTGGGTGGAGA
GGCTATTCGGCTATGACTGGGCACAACAGACAATCGGCTGCTCTGATGCCGCCGTGTTCCGGCTGTCAGC
GCAGGGGCGCCCGGTTCTTTTTGTCAAGACCGACCTGTCCGGTGCCCTGAATGAACTGCAGGACGAGGCA
GCGCGGCTATCGTGGCTGGCCACGACGGGCGTTCCTTGCGCAGCTGTGCTCGACGTTGTCACTGAAGCGG
GAAGGGACTGGCTGCTATTGGGCGAAGTGCCGGGGCAGGATCTCCTGTCATCTCACCTTGCTCCTGCCGA
GAAAGTATCCATCATGGCTGATGCAATGCGGCGGCTGCATACGCTTGATCCGGCTACCTGCCCATTCGAC
CACCAAGCGAAACATCGCATCGAGCGAGCACGTACTCGGATGGAAGCCGGTCTTGTCGATCAGGATGATC
TGGACGAAGAGCATCAGGGGCTCGCGCCAGCCGAACTGTTCGCCAGGCTCAAGGCGCGCATGCCCGACGG
CGAGGATCTCGTCGTGACCCATGGCGATGCCTGCTTGCCGAATATCATGGTGGAAAATGGCCGCTTTTCT
GGATTCATCGACTGTGGCCGGCTGGGTGTGGCGGACCGCTATCAGGACATAGCGTTGGCTACCCGTGATA
TTGCTGAAGAGCTTGGCGGCGAATGGGCTGACCGCTTCCTCGTGCTTTACGGTATCGCCGCTCCCGATTC
GCAGCGCATCGCCTTCTATCGCCTTCTTGACGAGTTCTTCTGAGCGGGACTCTGGGGTTCGAAATGACCG
ACCAAGCGACGCCCAACCTGCCATCACGAGATTTCGATTCCACCGCCGCCTTCTATGAAAGGTTGGGCTT
CGGAATCGTTTTCCGGGACGCCGGCTGGATGATCCTCCAGCGCGGGGATCTCATGCTGGAGTTCTTCGCC
CACCCCAACTTGTTTATTGCAGCTTATAATGGTTACAAATAAAGCAATAGCATCACAAATTTCACAAATA
AAGCATTTTTTTCACTGCATTCTAGTTGTGGTTTGTCCAAACTCATCAATGTATCTTATCATGTCTGTAT
ACCGTCGACCTCTAGCTAGAGCTTGGCGTAATCATGGTCATAGCTGTTTCCTGTGTGAAATTGTTATCCG
CTCACAATTCCACACAACATACGAGCCGGAAGCATAAAGTGTAAAGCCTGGGGTGCCTAATGAGTGAGCT
AACTCACATTAATTGCGTTGCGCTCACTGCCCGCTTTCCAGTCGGGAAACCTGTCGTGCCAGCTGCATTA
ATGAATCGGCCAACGCGCGGGGAGAGGCGGTTTGCGTATTGGGCGCTCTTCCGCTTCCTCGCTCACTGAC
TCGCTGCGCTCGGTCGTTCGGCTGCGGCGAGCGGTATCAGCTCACTCAAAGGCGGTAATACGGTTATCCA
CAGAATCAGGGGATAACGCAGGAAAGAACATGTGAGCAAAAGGCCAGCAAAAGGCCAGGAACCGTAAAAA
GGCCGCGTTGCTGGCGTTTTTCCATAGGCTCCGCCCCCCTGACGAGCATCACAAAAATCGACGCTCAAGT
CAGAGGTGGCGAAACCCGACAGGACTATAAAGATACCAGGCGTTTCCCCCTGGAAGCTCCCTCGTGCGCT
CTCCTGTTCCGACCCTGCCGCTTACCGGATACCTGTCCGCCTTTCTCCCTTCGGGAAGCGTGGCGCTTTC
TCATAGCTCACGCTGTAGGTATCTCAGTTCGGTGTAGGTCGTTCGCTCCAAGCTGGGCTGTGTGCACGAA
CCCCCCGTTCAGCCCGACCGCTGCGCCTTATCCGGTAACTATCGTCTTGAGTCCAACCCGGTAAGACACG
ACTTATCGCCACTGGCAGCAGCCACTGGTAACAGGATTAGCAGAGCGAGGTATGTAGGCGGTGCTACAGA
GTTCTTGAAGTGGTGGCCTAACTACGGCTACACTAGAAGAACAGTATTTGGTATCTGCGCTCTGCTGAAG
CCAGTTACCTTCGGAAAAAGAGTTGGTAGCTCTTGATCCGGCAAACAAACCACCGCTGGTAGCGGTGGTT
TTTTTGTTTGCAAGCAGCAGATTACGCGCAGAAAAAAAGGATCTCAAGAAGATCCTTTGATCTTTTCTAC
GGGGTCTGACGCTCAGTGGAACGAAAACTCACGTTAAGGGATTTTGGTCATGAGATTATCAAAAAGGATC
TTCACCTAGATCCTTTTAAATTAAAAATGAAGTTTTAAATCAATCTAAAGTATATATGAGTAAACTTGGT
CTGACAGTTACCAATGCTTAATCAGTGAGGCACCTATCTCAGCGATCTGTCTATTTCGTTCATCCATAGT
TGCCTGACTCCCCGTCGTGTAGATAACTACGATACGGGAGGGCTTACCATCTGGCCCCAGTGCTGCAATG
ATACCGCGAGACCCACGCTCACCGGCTCCAGATTTATCAGCAATAAACCAGCCAGCCGGAAGGGCCGAGC
GCAGAAGTGGTCCTGCAACTTTATCCGCCTCCATCCAGTCTATTAATTGTTGCCGGGAAGCTAGAGTAAG
TAGTTCGCCAGTTAATAGTTTGCGCAACGTTGTTGCCATTGCTACAGGCATCGTGGTGTCACGCTCGTCG
TTTGGTATGGCTTCATTCAGCTCCGGTTCCCAACGATCAAGGCGAGTTACATGATCCCCCATGTTGTGCA
AAAAAGCGGTTAGCTCCTTCGGTCCTCCGATCGTTGTCAGAAGTAAGTTGGCCGCAGTGTTATCACTCAT
GGTTATGGCAGCACTGCATAATTCTCTTACTGTCATGCCATCCGTAAGATGCTTTTCTGTGACTGGTGAG
TACTCAACCAAGTCATTCTGAGAATAGTGTATGCGGCGACCGAGTTGCTCTTGCCCGGCGTCAATACGGG
ATAATACCGCGCCACATAGCAGAACTTTAAAAGTGCTCATCATTGGAAAACGTTCTTCGGGGCGAAAACT
CTCAAGGATCTTACCGCTGTTGAGATCCAGTTCGATGTAACCCACTCGTGCACCCAACTGATCTTCAGCA
TCTTTTACTTTCACCAGCGTTTCTGGGTGAGCAAAAACAGGAAGGCAAAATGCCGCAAAAAAGGGAATAA
GGGCGACACGGAAATGTTGAATACTCATACTCTTCCTTTTTCAATATTATTGAAGCATTTATCAGGGTTA
TTGTCTCATGAGCGGATACATATTTGAATGTATTTAGAAAAATAAACAAATAGGGGTTCCGCGCACATTT
CCCCGAAAAGTGCCACCTGACGTCGACGGATCGGGAGATCTCCCGATCCCCTATGGTGCACTCTCAGTAC
AATCTGCTCTGATGCCGCATAGTTAAGCCAGTATCTGCTCCCTGCTTGTGTGTTGGAGGTCGCTGAGTAG
TGCGCGAGCAAAAT
Features (pLannotate 1.2.2; 22 found; start..end, strand, type, name):
    105..484     +  enhancer       CMV enhancer: human cytomegalovirus immediate early enhancer
    485..688     +  promoter       CMV promoter: human cytomegalovirus (CMV) immediate early promoter
    684..717     +  LTR            5' LTR (truncated) (fragment): truncated 5' long terminal repeat (LTR) from HIV-1
    733..751     +  promoter       T7 promoter: promoter for bacteriophage T7 RNA polymerase
    789..1499    +  CDS            mRuby2: monomeric red fluorescent protein derived from mRuby, with improved photophysical properties (Lam et al., 2012)
   1509..1931    +  CDS            RAD53 (fragment): RAD53_YEAST - Also known as MEC2, SAD1, SPK1. Experimental evidence at protein level: Swiss-Prot protein existence level 1. Controls S-phase checkpoint as well as G1 and G2 DNA damage checkpoints. Phosphorylates proteins on serine, threonine, and tyrosine. Prevents entry into anaphase and mitotic exit after DNA damage via regulation of the Polo kinase CDC5. Seems to be involved in the phosphorylation of RPH1. From Saccharomyces cerevisiae (strain ATCC 204508 / S288c) (Baker's yeast).
   2052..2693    +  CDS            GFP(1-10): fragment of superfolder GFP consisting of the first 10 β-strands associates with GFP11, the 11th β-strand, to reconstitute fluorescent GFP (Cabantous et al., 2005; Kamiyama et al., 2016)
   2755..2979    +  polyA_signal   bGH poly(A) signal: bovine growth hormone polyadenylation signal
   2983..3004    +  promoter       SV40 promoter (fragment): SV40 enhancer and early promoter
   3025..3453    +  rep_origin     f1 ori (sequence partly withheld): f1 bacteriophage origin of replication; arrow indicates direction of (+) strand synthesis
   3467..3796    +  promoter       SV40 promoter: SV40 enhancer and early promoter
   3863..4654    +  CDS            neo: KKA2_KLEPN - Also known as kan, nptII. Experimental evidence at protein level: Swiss-Prot protein existence level 1. Resistance to kanamycin, neomycin, paromomycin, ribostamycin, butirosin and gentamicin B. From Klebsiella pneumoniae.
   4678..4836    +  CDS            ble (fragment): BLE_KLEPN - Experimental evidence at protein level: Swiss-Prot protein existence level 1. Binding protein with a strong affinity to the bleomycin family of antibiotics. Binds to CL990; an antimitotic-antibiotic compound. From Klebsiella pneumoniae.
   4831..4952    +  polyA_signal   SV40 poly(A) signal: SV40 polyadenylation signal
   5025..5041    -  protein_bind   lac operator: The lac repressor binds to the lac operator to inhibit transcription in E. coli. This inhibition can be relieved by adding lactose or isopropyl-β-D-thiogalactopyranoside (IPTG). lac repressor encoded by lacI
   5049..5079    -  promoter       lac promoter: promoter for the E. coli lac operon
   5094..5115    -  protein_bind   CAP binding site: CAP binding activates transcription in the presence of cAMP. E. coli catabolite activator protein
   5128..5220    -  CDS            lacI (fragment): lac repressor; lacI; The lac repressor binds to the lac operator to inhibit transcription in E. coli. This inhibition can be relieved by adding lactose or isopropyl-β-D-thiogalactopyranoside (IPTG).
   5403..5991    -  rep_origin     ori: high-copy-number ColE1/pMB1/pBR322/pUC origin of replication
   6162..7022    -  CDS            AmpR: β-lactamase; bla; confers resistance to ampicillin, carbenicillin, and related antibiotics
   7023..7127    -  promoter       AmpR promoter: bla
   7186..7238    -  misc_feature   bom (fragment): basis of mobility region from pBR322
