[The description below was written by a language model from this plasmid's Addgene catalogue record and pLannotate feature annotations shown in this document.]
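Description:
pcDNA3.1(+)-FluoSTEP-AktAR is a 7,288 bp mammalian expression plasmid built on the Invitrogen pcDNA3.1(+) backbone. It is propagated in E. coli at high copy from a ColE1/pUC-type origin under ampicillin selection (AmpR, β-lactamase). An SV40 promoter-driven neomycin phosphotransferase cassette with an SV40 polyadenylation signal allows G418 selection of transfected mammalian cells. The backbone also carries an f1 origin and a T7 promoter upstream of the insert. Short annotated fragments, such as the truncated LTR, ble, lacI and bom matches, appear to be small backbone remnants or annotation hits rather than functional parts.

The 1,929 bp insert, cloned between HindIII and XbaI, is expressed from the CMV immediate-early enhancer/promoter and terminated by the bGH polyadenylation signal. It encodes a single fusion protein made up of mRuby2, an FHA1 phosphoamino acid-binding domain (annotated as a fragment of yeast RAD53), an Akt substrate sequence and sfGFP(1-10). The substrate lies in the unannotated gap between the FHA1 and GFP(1-10) features. On its own, GFP(1-10) lacks the eleventh β-strand and is non-fluorescent, so the sensor has no functional FRET donor. When it meets a protein of interest tagged with GFP11, the two fragments complement to reconstitute GFP, which then serves as donor to the mRuby2 acceptor. In this kind of kinase reporter, phosphorylation of the substrate by Akt is expected to promote its binding to FHA1, changing the sensor's conformation and therefore the FRET signal. Because only sensor molecules assembled at the tagged protein produce a signal, the construct reports Akt activity specifically near that protein. It must therefore be used together with a GFP11-tagged partner, which this plasmid does not supply.
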