Addgene plasmid #181856: pcDNA3.1(+)-FluoSTEP-AktAR
Purpose: Genetically encoded FRET-based sensor for monitoring Akt activity near a protein of interest. Must pair with GFP11-tagged POI to reconstitute donor fluorescence.
Depositing lab: Jin Zhang. Publication: FluoSTEPs: Fluorescent biosensors for monitoring compartmentalized signaling within endogenous microdomains. Tenner B, Zhang JZ, Kwon Y, Pessino V, Feng S, Huang B, Mehta S, Zhang J. Sci Adv. 2021 May 21;7(21). pii: 7/21/eabe4091. doi: 10.1126/sciadv.abe4091. Print 2021 May. PubMed 34020947.
Backbone
  Vector backbone: pcDNA3.1(+)
  Backbone manufacturer: Invitrogen
  Backbone size w/o insert (bp): 5359
  Total vector size (bp): 7288
  Vector type: Mammalian Expression
  Selectable markers: Neomycin (select with G418)
Growth in bacteria
  Bacterial resistance: Ampicillin, 100 μg/mL
  Growth temperature: 37°C
  Growth strain: DH5alpha
  Copy number: High Copy
Gene/Insert
  Gene/Insert name: FluoSTEP-AktAR (alt name: mRuby2-FHA1-AKTsub-sfGFP(1-10))
  Insert size (bp): 1929
  Promoter: CMV
  Tag / fusion protein: mRuby2 (N terminal on insert); sfGFP(1-10) (C terminal on insert)
  Cloning method: Restriction Enzyme; 5′ cloning site HindIII (not destroyed); 3′ cloning site XbaI (not destroyed)
  Sequencing primers: 5′ CMV forward; 3′ BGH reverse
Terms and licenses: Academic/Nonprofit Terms; Industry Terms: Not Available to Industry
How to cite: pcDNA3.1(+)-FluoSTEP-AktAR was a gift from Jin Zhang (Addgene plasmid # 181856 ; http://n2t.net/addgene:181856 ; RRID:Addgene_181856)
